Addgene plasmid #126710: pZ_P-GAP-ADH3
Purpose: yeast plasmid complementing ADH3 from Komagataella phaffii
Depositing lab: Menghao Cai. Depositing organization: East China University of Science and Technology. Publication: Engineered ethanol-driven biosynthetic system for improving production of acetyl-CoA derived drugs in Crabtree-negative yeast. Liu Y, Bai C, Liu Q, Xu Q, Qian Z, Peng Q, Yu J, Xu M, Zhou X, Zhang Y, Cai M. Metab Eng. 2019 Jul;54:275-284. doi: 10.1016/j.ymben.2019.05.001. Epub 2019 May 9. PubMed 31077813.
Backbone
  Vector backbone: pGAPZ_ A
  Backbone manufacturer: Invitrogen
  Backbone size w/o insert (bp): 3147
  Vector type: Yeast Expression
  Selectable markers: Zeocin
Growth in bacteria
  Bacterial resistance: Bleocin (Zeocin), 50 μg/mL
  Growth temperature: 37°C
  Growth strain: DH5alpha
  Copy number: Unknown
Gene/Insert
  Gene/Insert name: adh3
  Species: Komagataella phaffii
  Insert size (bp): 1050
  GenBank ID: CP014716.1
  Promoter: GAP
  Tag / fusion protein: 6xHis,Myc (C terminal on insert)
  Cloning method: Gibson Cloning
Terms and licenses: Academic/Nonprofit Terms; Industry Terms: Not Available to Industry
How to cite: pZ_P-GAP-ADH3 was a gift from Menghao Cai (Addgene plasmid # 126710 ; http://n2t.net/addgene:126710 ; RRID:Addgene_126710)
