[The description below was written by a language model from this plasmid's Addgene catalogue record and pLannotate feature annotations shown in this document.]
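Description:
pZ_P-GAP-ADH3 is a yeast expression plasmid built on the Invitrogen pGAPZ A backbone and intended for Komagataella phaffii (Pichia pastoris). It carries the 1,050 bp adh3 alcohol dehydrogenase gene from K. phaffii, inserted by Gibson cloning directly downstream of the constitutive GAP (glyceraldehyde-3-phosphate dehydrogenase) promoter and followed by the AOX1 transcription terminator. The automated annotation labels this open reading frame as ADH1 from Candida albicans, which reflects homology to the closest database entry rather than a different insert; its length and position match the catalogued adh3. The record lists C-terminal Myc and 6xHis tags. The feature table picks up only a short 6xHis-containing match (labelled as a capTEV fragment) some distance downstream of the coding region, so whether the tags are read in frame with the ADH3 protein cannot be confirmed from the annotation alone.

Selection in both hosts relies on a single Sh ble (BleoR) gene conferring Zeocin resistance. It is driven by tandem promoters, the S. cerevisiae TEF1 promoter for expression in yeast and the synthetic EM7 promoter for expression in E. coli, and it is terminated by the CYC1 terminator. A high-copy ColE1/pUC-type origin supports propagation in E. coli. No yeast replication origin is annotated, consistent with pGAPZ-type vectors, which are normally maintained by integration into the yeast genome. The stated purpose is complementation of ADH3 in K. phaffii. This fits the associated work on ethanol-driven metabolism and the production of acetyl-CoA-derived compounds in this Crabtree-negative yeast, where constitutive re-expression of the gene would restore alcohol dehydrogenase function in a deficient strain.
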