Features (pLannotate 1.2.2; 10 found; start..end, strand, type, name):
     36..512     +  promoter       GAP promoter: promoter for Pichia pastoris glyceraldehyde-3-phosphate dehydrogenase
    513..1562    +  CDS            ADH1: ADH1_CANAX - Also known as CAD. Experimental evidence at protein level: Swiss-Prot protein existence level 1. From Candida albicans (Yeast).
   1638..1655    +  CDS            capTEV™ (fragment): composite tag for in vivo biotinylation, TEV protease cleavage, and 6xHis tagging
   1666..1731    +  CDS            AOX1 (fragment): ALOX1_KOMPC - Experimental evidence at protein level: Swiss-Prot protein existence level 1. Major isoform of alcohol oxidase, which catalyzes the oxidation of methanol to formaldehyde and hydrogen peroxide, the first step in the methanol utilization pathway of methylotrophic yeasts. From Komagataella phaffii (strain ATCC 76273 / CBS 7435 / CECT 11047 / NRRL Y-11430 / Wegner 21-1) (Yeast) (Pichia pastoris).
   1735..1981    +  terminator     AOX1 terminator: Pichia pastoris AOX1; transcription terminator for AOX1
   2002..2409    +  promoter       TEF1 promoter: S. cerevisiae TEF1; promoter for EF-1α
   2416..2463    +  promoter       EM7 promoter: synthetic bacterial promoter&nbsp
   2482..2856    +  CDS            BleoR: antibiotic-binding protein; Sh ble from Streptoalloteichus hindustanus; confers resistance to bleomycin, phleomycin, and Zeocin™
   2922..3169    +  terminator     CYC1 terminator: S. cerevisiae CYC1; transcription terminator for CYC1
   3244..3832    -  rep_origin     ori: high-copy-number ColE1/pMB1/pBR322/pUC origin of replication
>Addgene plasmid #126710 | pZ_P-GAP-ADH3 | addgene full sequence | sequence record 247137 | Addgene NGS Result
GTTAAGGGATTTTGGTCATGCATGAGATCAGATCTTTTTTGTAGAAATGTCTTGGTGTCCTCGTCCAATC
AGGTAGCCATCTCTGAAATATCTGGCTCCGTTGCAACTCCGAACGACCTGCTGGCAACGTAAAATTCTCC
GGGGTAAAACTTAAATGTGGAGTAATGGAACCAGAAACGTCTCTTCCCTTCTCTCTCCTTCCACCGCCCG
TTACCGTCCCTAGGAAATTTTACTCTGCTGGAGAGCTTCTTCTACGGCCCCCTTGCAGCAATGCTCTTCC
CAGCATTACGTTGCGGGTAAAACGGAGGTCGTGTACCCGACCTAGCAGCCCAGGGATGGAAAAGTCCCGG
CCGTCGCTGGCAATAATAGCGGGCGGACGCATGTCATGAGATTATTGGAAACCACCAGAATCGAATATAA
AAGGCGAACACCTTTCCCAATTTTGGTTTCTCCTGACCCAAAGACTTTAAATTTAATTTATTTGTCCCTA
TTTCAATCAATTGAACAACTATATGTCTCCAACTATCCCAACTACACAAAAGGCTGTTATCTTCGAGACC
AACGGCGGTCCCCTAGAGTACAAGGACATTCCAGTCCCAAAGCCAAAGTCAAACGAACTTTTGATCAACG
TTAAGTACTCCGGTGTCTGTCACACTGATTTGCACGCCTGGAAGGGTGACTGGCCATTGGACAACAAGCT
TCCTTTGGTTGGTGGTCACGAAGGTGCTGGTGTCGTTGTCGCTTACGGTGAGAACGTCACTGGATGGGAG
ATCGGTGACTACGCTGGTATCAAATGGTTGAACGGTTCTTGTTTGAACTGTGAGTACTGTATCCAAGGTG
CTGAATCCAGTTGTGCCAAGGCTGACCTGTCTGGTTTCACCCACGACGGATCTTTCCAGCAGTATGCTAC
TGCTGATGCCACCCAAGCCGCCAGAATTCCAAAGGAGGCTGACTTGGCTGAAGTTGCCCCAATTCTGTGT
GCTGGTATCACCGTTTACAAGGCTCTTAAGACCGCTGACTTGCGTATTGGCCAATGGGTTGCCATTTCTG
GTGCTGGTGGAGGACTGGGTTCTCTTGCCGTTCAATACGCCAAGGCTCTGGGTTTGAGAGTTTTGGGTAT
TGATGGTGGTGCCGACAAGGGTGAATTTGTCAAGTCCTTGGGTGCTGAGGTCTTCGTCGACTTCACTAAG
ACTAAGGACGTCGTTGCTGAAGTCCAAAAGCTCACCAACGGTGGTCCACACGGTGTTATTAACGTCTCCG
TTTCCCCACATGCTATCAACCAATCTGTCCAATACGTTAGAACTTTGGGTAAGGTTGTTTTGGTTGGTCT
GCCATCTGGTGCCGTTGTCAACTCTGACGTTTTCTGGCACGTTCTGAAGTCCATCGAGATCAAGGGATCT
TACGTTGGAAACAGAGAGGACAGTGCCGAGGCCATCGACTTGTTCACCAGAGGTTTGGTCAAGGCTCCTA
TCAAGATTATCGGTCTGTCTGAACTTGCTAAGGTCTACGAACAGATGGAGGCTGGTGCCATCATCGGTAG
ATACGTTGTGGACACTTCCAAAAGTCGAGCCGCGGCGGCCGCCAGCTTTCTAGAACAAAAACTCATCTCA
GAAGAGGATCTGAATAGCGCCGTCGACCATCATCATCATCATCATTGAGTTTGTAGCCTTAGACATGACT
GTTCCTCAGTTCAAGTTGGGCACTTACGAGAAGACCGGTCTTGCTAGATTCTAATCAAGAGGATGTCAGA
ATGCCATTTGCCTGAGAGATGCAGGCTTCATTTTTGATACTTTTTTATTTGTAACCTATATAGTATAGGA
TTTTTTTTGTCATTTTGTTTCTTCTCGTACGAGCTTGCTCCTGATCAGCCTATCTCGCAGCTGATGAATA
TCTTGTGGTAGGGGTTTGGGAAAATCATTCGAGTTTGATGTTTTTCTTGGTATTTCCCACTCCTCTTCAG
AGTACAGAAGATTAAGTGAGACCTTCGTTTGTGCGGATCCCCCACACACCATAGCTTCAAAATGTTTCTA
CTCCTTTTTTACTCTTCCAGATTTTCTCGGACTCCGCGCATCGCCGTACCACTTCAAAACACCCAAGCAC
AGCATACTAAATTTCCCCTCTTTCTTCCTCTAGGGTGTCGTTAATTACCCGTACTAAAGGTTTGGAAAAG
AAAAAAGAGACCGCCTCGTTTCTTTTTCTTCGTCGAAAAAGGCAATAAAAATTTTTATCACGTTTCTTTT
TCTTGAAAATTTTTTTTTTTGATTTTTTTCTCTTTCGATGACCTCCCATTGATATTTAAGTTAATAAACG
GTCTTCAATTTCTCAAGTTTCAGTTTCATTTTTCTTGTTCTATTACAACTTTTTTTACTTCTTGCTCATT
AGAAAGAAAGCATAGCAATCTAATCTAAGGGCGGTGTTGACAATTAATCATCGGCATAGTATATCGGCAT
AGTATAATACGACAAGGTGAGGAACTAAACCATGGCCAAGTTGACCAGTGCCGTTCCGGTGCTCACCGCG
CGCGACGTCGCCGGAGCGGTCGAGTTCTGGACCGACCGGCTCGGGTTCTCCCGGGACTTCGTGGAGGACG
ACTTCGCCGGTGTGGTCCGGGACGACGTGACCCTGTTCATCAGCGCGGTCCAGGACCAGGTGGTGCCGGA
CAACACCCTGGCCTGGGTGTGGGTGCGCGGCCTGGACGAGCTGTACGCCGAGTGGTCGGAGGTCGTGTCC
ACGAACTTCCGGGACGCCTCCGGGCCGGCCATGACCGAGATCGGCGAGCAGCCGTGGGGGCGGGAGTTCG
CCCTGCGCGACCCGGCCGGCAACTGCGTGCACTTCGTGGCCGAGGAGCAGGACTGACACGTCCGACGCGG
CCCGACGGGTCCGAGGCCTCGGAGATCCGTCCCCCTTTTCCTTTGTCGATATCATGTAATTAGTTATGTC
ACGCTTACATTCACGCCCTCCCCCCACATCCGCTCTAACCGAAAAGGAAGGAGTTAGACAACCTGAAGTC
TAGGTCCCTATTTATTTTTTTATAGTTATGTTAGTATTAAGAACGTTATTTATATTTCAAATTTTTCTTT
TTTTTCTGTACAGACGCGTGTACGCATGTAACATTATACTGAAAACCTTGCTTGAGAAGGTTTTGGGACG
CTCGAAGGCTTTAATTTGCAAGCTGGAGACCAACATGTGAGCAAAAGGCCAGCAAAAGGCCAGGAACCGT
AAAAAGGCCGCGTTGCTGGCGTTTTTCCATAGGCTCCGCCCCCCTGACGAGCATCACAAAAATCGACGCT
CAAGTCAGAGGTGGCGAAACCCGACAGGACTATAAAGATACCAGGCGTTTCCCCCTGGAAGCTCCCTCGT
GCGCTCTCCTGTTCCGACCCTGCCGCTTACCGGATACCTGTCCGCCTTTCTCCCTTCGGGAAGCGTGGCG
CTTTCTCATAGCTCACGCTGTAGGTATCTCAGTTCGGTGTAGGTCGTTCGCTCCAAGCTGGGCTGTGTGC
ACGAACCCCCCGTTCAGCCCGACCGCTGCGCCTTATCCGGTAACTATCGTCTTGAGTCCAACCCGGTAAG
ACACGACTTATCGCCACTGGCAGCAGCCACTGGTAACAGGATTAGCAGAGCGAGGTATGTAGGCGGTGCT
ACAGAGTTCTTGAAGTGGTGGCCTAACTACGGCTACACTAGAAGAACAGTATTTGGTATCTGCGCTCTGC
TGAAGCCAGTTACCTTCGGAAAAAGAGTTGGTAGCTCTTGATCCGGCAAACAAACCACCGCTGGTAGCGG
TGGTTTTTTTGTTTGCAAGCAGCAGATTACGCGCAGAAAAAAAGGATCTCAAGAAGATCCTTTGATCTTT
TCTACGGGGTCTGACGCTCAGTGGAACGAAAACTCAC
